Addgene plasmid #212062: 5'-3xFLAG Mef2a-exon minimal CMV pCDNA5
Purpose: LR vector for integration of Mef2a-exon into N2a FRT rtTA3 expression cells
Depositing lab: Benjamin Blencowe. Depositing organization: University of Toronto. Publication: Systematic analysis of alternative exon-dependent interactome remodeling reveals multitasking functions of gene regulatory factors. Roth JF, Braunschweig U, Wu M, Li JD, Lin ZY, Larsen B, Weatheritt RJ, Gingras AC, Blencowe BJ. Mol Cell. 2023 Dec 7;83(23):4222-4238.e10. doi: 10.1016/j.molcel.2023.10.034. PubMed 38065061.
Backbone
  Vector backbone: 5'-3xFLAG minimal CMV pCDNA5
  Vector type: Mammalian Expression
Growth in bacteria
  Bacterial resistance: Ampicillin, 100 μg/mL
  Growth temperature: 37°C
  Growth strain: DH5alpha
  Copy number: High Copy
Gene/Insert
  Gene/Insert name: Mef2a-exon (alt name: NP_001278120.1)
  Species: M. musculus (mouse)
  Entrez Gene: Mef2a (a.k.a. A430079H05Rik)
  Cloning method: Gateway Cloning
Terms and licenses: Academic/Nonprofit Terms; Industry Terms: Not Available to Industry
How to cite: 5'-3xFLAG Mef2a-exon minimal CMV pCDNA5 was a gift from Benjamin Blencowe (Addgene plasmid # 212062 ; http://n2t.net/addgene:212062 ; RRID:Addgene_212062)
