[The description below was written by a language model from this plasmid's Addgene catalogue record and pLannotate feature annotations shown in this document.]
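Description:
5'-3xFLAG Mef2a-exon minimal CMV pCDNA5 is a mammalian expression plasmid built on a pcDNA5-type FRT backbone and generated by Gateway LR recombination. It is designed for site-specific integration of a mouse Mef2a isoform into N2a neuroblastoma cells that carry a genomic FRT site and express the rtTA3 transactivator. In bacteria it is maintained at high copy through a ColE1/pUC-type origin and selected with ampicillin via the β-lactamase gene. A fragment of the f1 origin and remnants of lac regulatory sequence are also annotated in the backbone.

The expression cassette consists of a tetracycline-responsive promoter, annotated as repeated tet-operator-containing TRE fragments upstream of a minimal CMV element. It drives an N-terminal FLAG-tagged Mef2a coding sequence flanked by attB1 and attB2 sites and terminated by the bGH polyadenylation signal. The name indicates a 3xFLAG tag, although the automated annotation marks only a single FLAG unit. Because a minimal promoter has little activity on its own, transcription should depend on rtTA3 binding in the presence of doxycycline, giving inducible expression in the host line.

Adjacent to the FRT site is a hygromycin phosphotransferase coding sequence followed by an SV40 poly(A) signal, and no complete promoter for it is annotated. This matches the usual Flp-In arrangement, in which FLP-mediated recombination places the marker behind a genomic promoter so that only correct integrants become hygromycin resistant.

The record does not explain the "-exon" label. Given the associated study of alternative exon-dependent interactome remodelling, it presumably denotes the variant lacking a particular alternative exon. The tagged protein would then serve for comparing the protein interactions of the two isoforms.
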