Features (pLannotate 1.2.2; 24 found; start..end, strand, type, name):
    629..676     -  protein_bind   FRT: FLP-mediated recombination occurs in the 8-bp core sequence TCTAGAAA (Turan and Bode, 2011). FLP recombinase from the Saccharomyces cerevisiae 2μ plasmid
    681..914     -  rep_origin     f1 ori (fragment) (sequence partly withheld): f1 bacteriophage origin of replication; arrow indicates direction of (+) strand synthesis
    935..956     -  promoter       SV40 promoter (fragment): SV40 enhancer and early promoter
    960..1184    -  polyA_signal   bGH poly(A) signal: bovine growth hormone polyadenylation signal
   1232..1256    +  protein_bind   attB2: mutant version of attB; recombination site for the Gateway® BP reaction BP Clonase™
   1261..2733    -  CDS            Mef2a: MEF2A_RAT - Experimental evidence at protein level: Swiss-Prot protein existence level 1. Transcriptional activator which binds specifically to the MEF2 element, 5'-YTA[AT](4)TAR-3', found in numerous muscle-specific genes. Also involved in the activation of numerous growth factor- and stress-induced genes. Mediates cellular functions not only in skeletal and cardiac muscle development, but also in neuronal differentiation and survival. Plays diverse roles in the control of cell growth, survival and apoptosis via p38 MAPK signaling in muscle-specific and/or growth factor-related transcription.
   2742..2759    -  protein_bind   attB1 (fragment): mutant version of attB; core recombination site for the Gateway® BP reaction BP Clonase™
   2761..2784    -  CDS            FLAG: FLAG® epitope tag, followed by an enterokinase cleavage site
   2928..2973    -  promoter       TRE3GV promoter (fragment): 3rd-generation Tet-responsive promoter that can be activated by binding of Tet-On® 3G, optimized for retroviral and lentiviral vectors
   2981..3001    -  promoter       tight TRE promoter (fragment): Tet-responsive promoter PTight, consisting of seven tet operator sequences followed by the minimal CMV promoter
   3018..3038    -  promoter       tight TRE promoter (fragment): Tet-responsive promoter PTight, consisting of seven tet operator sequences followed by the minimal CMV promoter
   3055..3075    -  promoter       tight TRE promoter (fragment): Tet-responsive promoter PTight, consisting of seven tet operator sequences followed by the minimal CMV promoter
   3092..3112    -  promoter       tight TRE promoter (fragment): Tet-responsive promoter PTight, consisting of seven tet operator sequences followed by the minimal CMV promoter
   3293..3345    +  misc_feature   bom (fragment): basis of mobility region from pBR322
   3404..3508    +  promoter       AmpR promoter: bla
   3509..4369    +  CDS            AmpR: β-lactamase; bla; confers resistance to ampicillin, carbenicillin, and related antibiotics
   4540..5128    +  rep_origin     ori: high-copy-number ColE1/pMB1/pBR322/pUC origin of replication
   5311..5403    +  CDS            lacI (fragment): lac repressor; lacI; The lac repressor binds to the lac operator to inhibit transcription in E. coli. This inhibition can be relieved by adding lactose or isopropyl-β-D-thiogalactopyranoside (IPTG).
   5416..5437    +  protein_bind   CAP binding site: CAP binding activates transcription in the presence of cAMP. E. coli catabolite activator protein
   5452..5482    +  promoter       lac promoter: promoter for the E. coli lac operon
   5490..5506    +  protein_bind   lac operator: The lac repressor binds to the lac operator to inhibit transcription in E. coli. This inhibition can be relieved by adding lactose or isopropyl-β-D-thiogalactopyranoside (IPTG). lac repressor encoded by lacI
   5579..5700    -  polyA_signal   SV40 poly(A) signal: SV40 polyadenylation signal
   5695..5820    -  CDS            ble (fragment): BLE_KLEPN - Experimental evidence at protein level: Swiss-Prot protein existence level 1. Binding protein with a strong affinity to the bleomycin family of antibiotics. Binds to CL990; an antimitotic-antibiotic compound. From Klebsiella pneumoniae.
   5830..621     -  CDS            HygR (across the origin): hygromycin B phosphotransferase confers resistance to hygromycin
>Addgene plasmid #212062 | 5'-3xFLAG Mef2a-exon minimal CMV pCDNA5 | addgene full sequence | sequence record 421022 | Addgene NGS Result
ATTGTCCGTCAGGACATTGTTGGAGCCGAAATCCGCGTGCACGAGGTGCCGGACTTCGGGGCAGTCCTCG
GCCCAAAGCATCAGCTCATCGAGAGCCTGCGCGACGGACGCACTGACGGTGTCGTCCATCACAGTTTGCC
AGTGATACACATGGGGATCAGCAATCGCGCATATGAAATCACGCCATGTAGTGTATTGACCGATTCCTTG
CGGTCCGAATGGGCCGAACCCGCTCGTCTGGCTAAGATCGGCCGCAGCGATCGCATCCATGGCCTCCGCG
ACCGGCTGCAGAACAGCGGGCAGTTCGGTTTCAGGCAGGTCTTGCAACGTGACACCCTGTGCACGGCGGG
AGATGCAATAGGTCAGGCTCTCGCTGAACTCCCCAATGTCAAGCACTTCCGGAATCGGGAGCGCGGCCGA
TGCAAAGTGCCGATAAACATAACGATCTTTGTAGAAACCATCGGCGCAGCTATTTACCCGCAGGACATAT
CCACGCCCTCCTACATCGAAGCTGAAAGCACGAGATTCTTCGCCCTCCGAGAGCTGCATCAGGTCGGAGA
CGCTGTCGAACTTTTCGATCAGAAACTTCTCGACAGACGTCGCGGTGAGTTCAGGCTTTTTGGCCAAGGA
AGTTCCTATACTTTCTAGAGAATAGGAACTTCGGAATAGGAACTTCTAGGTACGTGAACCATCACCCT
[91 nt withheld, positions 699-789]
G
[124 nt withheld, positions 791-914]
GGGGATACCCCCTAGAGCCCCAGCTGGTTCTTTCCGCCTCAGAAGCCATAGAGCCCACCGCATCCCCAGC
ATGCCTGCTATTGTCTTCCCAATCCTCCCCCTTGCTGTCCTGCCCCACCCCACCCCCCAGAATAGAATGA
CACCTACTCAGACAATGCGATGCAATTTCCTCATTTTATTAGGAAAGGACAGTGGGAGTGGCACCTTCCA
GGGTCAAGGAAGGCACGGGGGAGGGGCAAACAACAGATGGCTGGCAACTAGAAGGCACAGTCGAGGCTGA
TCAGCGGGTTTAAACGGGCCCTCTAGACTCGAGTCAGACCACTTTGTACAAGAAAGTTGGGTATTAGGTC
ACCCATGTGTCCATCCTCATGCGTTTTACAGAAGGGCTTTCTCTGTCCTCAGTATTTGGAGGTCGGCCAA
GCACAATTGGAGAATGGAAGTCACCCCGTGGATCCTCCCGGTCACTGCCATCATAGGAGCTGCTGGAGCT
GCTCAGACTGTCCACAGGGGAGCGCCCCATTTCCTGCCGGGGTTGGGGCTGTGGAGGTTGTGGCGGTGGC
TGCTGTTGTGGCTGCTGCTGCTGCTGTTGGAAGCCTGATGGGGTCATTCTATCACGGGGAGGTGAAATTG
GCTCTGACTTAATGTTGATGTTCTGGTTGGTGTTAATGGACAAATTTGAACCCTGAGATAACTGCCCTCC
AGCCACCAGAGAGCTGAGGGCTGCTTGTCCTAGATGGTGCTGCTGCCAGGCTGAAGCCTGCCCCAGAGAC
AGCATTCCAGGGGAAGTAAAGCCTTGCAGGGCAGACAGGTCAGCGCTGGTCAGTGAGTAATCAGTGTTGT
AGGCTGTCGGCATTGCTGAGTACACTAGTCCCTGTGGAGGCAAGCTCGGAGTTGTCACAGACACTACAGG
CGTGGCAAGAGGTTGAGTGGCTTGAGAACTGCTTATCCTTTGGGCATTAAGTGGGGGCATCATGCCCTTG
CTTGATGGGGGAATGACAACTCGTAGATCTGGTTTCCGACTGTTCATTCCAAGACTGCCACCACCTGGTG
GCGGGGGAGACTTTGTAGGCATGACTTTGCCTAAACTATTTGCACCAGTATTTCCAATCAAATTTGGAGA
GGCCCTTGAGTTTACAAATCCATTCCCCACAGGACTATTTCCAGCTCCATTTGGCACCGTGAGGTCTGTA
GTGCTCAACATCCCACTTGCACTGCCGGTACTTGGTGGTCTCTGCGGAGCTCCTGGGGACACATTTCTAT
GTAGCGTGGCTGGGGGTGGAGACAGCATGCTCGAATCTGCTAATGTTGAGCTGGCTGCCAAAGACGGTGA
CACGAGTGAACTCCCTGGGTTAGTGTACGACAAAGCATTAGGGCTGGTCACAGGGACTGTGACAGACATT
GAGAAGTTCTGAGGTGGCAAGCCAGGTGCGATTTTATGATTCCGCATCATATTATCAAATTCCTCATTAA
TTTTTTTATATTTTTCTTCTGTATGTGGAGTTAGCACATATGAAGTATCAGGGTCTGGGCTGTCGCACCC
TCTGTGTTCCTTCTTGTTCAGAGCCTCAACGATATCCGAGTTCGTCCTGCTTTCATGAGGCTCGTTATAC
TCAGTGTATTTGAGAAGGACTTTGTCCATGTCAGTGCTAGCGTACTGAAACAGCTTATTAGAGCTGTTGA
AAATGATGAGTGCTATTTCACAGTCACAGAGCACACTGAGTTCATAGGCTTTCTTCATCAATCCAAACTT
TCGCTTTGTAAAAGTAACCTGTCGGTTCCTCTCATCCATTATGCGTGTGATTTGTATCTTCTTTCGCCCG
GTGCCAACTTTTTTGTACAAACTTGTCTTGTCATCGTCATCCTTGTAATCGATGTCATGATCATATGTAT
CACCGTCATGGTCTTTGTAGTCCATGGTGGAAGCTTAAGTTTAAACGCTAGAGGATCCAGCCTCCGCGGA
GGCTGGATCGGTCCCGGTGTCTTCTATGGAGGTCAAAACAGCGTGGATGGCGTCTCCAGGCGATCTGACG
GTTCACTAAACGAGCTCTGCTTATATAGGGGGTACCTTCTCTATCACTGATAGGGAGCTCGAGACGTGTC
GACTTCTCTATCACTGATAGGGAGACGTTCTAGACGTACCTTCTCTATCACTGATAGGGAGCTCGAGACG
TGTCGACTTCTCTATCACTGATAGGGAGACGTGCGGCCAGCTTGGATCCCTCGAGACGCGTATATCTGGC
CCGTACATCGCGAAGCAGCGCAAAACGCCTAACCCTAAGCAGATTCTTCATGCAATTGTCGGTCAAGCCT
TGCCTTGTTGTAGCTTAAATTTTGCTCGCGCACTACTCAGCGACCTCCAACACACAAGCAGGGAGCAGAT
ACTGGCTTAACTATGCGGCATCAGAGCAGATTGTACTGAGAGTGCACCATAGGGGATCGGGAGATCTCCC
GATCCGTCGACGTCAGGTGGCACTTTTCGGGGAAATGTGCGCGGAACCCCTATTTGTTTATTTTTCTAAA
TACATTCAAATATGTATCCGCTCATGAGACAATAACCCTGATAAATGCTTCAATAATATTGAAAAAGGAA
GAGTATGAGTATTCAACATTTCCGTGTCGCCCTTATTCCCTTTTTTGCGGCATTTTGCCTTCCTGTTTTT
GCTCACCCAGAAACGCTGGTGAAAGTAAAAGATGCTGAAGATCAGTTGGGTGCACGAGTGGGTTACATCG
AACTGGATCTCAACAGCGGTAAGATCCTTGAGAGTTTTCGCCCCGAAGAACGTTTTCCAATGATGAGCAC
TTTTAAAGTTCTGCTATGTGGCGCGGTATTATCCCGTATTGACGCCGGGCAAGAGCAACTCGGTCGCCGC
ATACACTATTCTCAGAATGACTTGGTTGAGTACTCACCAGTCACAGAAAAGCATCTTACGGATGGCATGA
CAGTAAGAGAATTATGCAGTGCTGCCATAACCATGAGTGATAACACTGCGGCCAACTTACTTCTGACAAC
GATCGGAGGACCGAAGGAGCTAACCGCTTTTTTGCACAACATGGGGGATCATGTAACTCGCCTTGATCGT
TGGGAACCGGAGCTGAATGAAGCCATACCAAACGACGAGCGTGACACCACGATGCCTGTAGCAATGGCAA
CAACGTTGCGCAAACTATTAACTGGCGAACTACTTACTCTAGCTTCCCGGCAACAATTAATAGACTGGAT
GGAGGCGGATAAAGTTGCAGGACCACTTCTGCGCTCGGCCCTTCCGGCTGGCTGGTTTATTGCTGATAAA
TCTGGAGCCGGTGAGCGTGGGTCTCGCGGTATCATTGCAGCACTGGGGCCAGATGGTAAGCCCTCCCGTA
TCGTAGTTATCTACACGACGGGGAGTCAGGCAACTATGGATGAACGAAATAGACAGATCGCTGAGATAGG
TGCCTCACTGATTAAGCATTGGTAACTGTCAGACCAAGTTTACTCATATATACTTTAGATTGATTTAAAA
CTTCATTTTTAATTTAAAAGGATCTAGGTGAAGATCCTTTTTGATAATCTCATGACCAAAATCCCTTAAC
GTGAGTTTTCGTTCCACTGAGCGTCAGACCCCGTAGAAAAGATCAAAGGATCTTCTTGAGATCCTTTTTT
TCTGCGCGTAATCTGCTGCTTGCAAACAAAAAAACCACCGCTACCAGCGGTGGTTTGTTTGCCGGATCAA
GAGCTACCAACTCTTTTTCCGAAGGTAACTGGCTTCAGCAGAGCGCAGATACCAAATACTGTTCTTCTAG
TGTAGCCGTAGTTAGGCCACCACTTCAAGAACTCTGTAGCACCGCCTACATACCTCGCTCTGCTAATCCT
GTTACCAGTGGCTGCTGCCAGTGGCGATAAGTCGTGTCTTACCGGGTTGGACTCAAGACGATAGTTACCG
GATAAGGCGCAGCGGTCGGGCTGAACGGGGGGTTCGTGCACACAGCCCAGCTTGGAGCGAACGACCTACA
CCGAACTGAGATACCTACAGCGTGAGCTATGAGAAAGCGCCACGCTTCCCGAAGGGAGAAAGGCGGACAG
GTATCCGGTAAGCGGCAGGGTCGGAACAGGAGAGCGCACGAGGGAGCTTCCAGGGGGAAACGCCTGGTAT
CTTTATAGTCCTGTCGGGTTTCGCCACCTCTGACTTGAGCGTCGATTTTTGTGATGCTCGTCAGGGGGGC
GGAGCCTATGGAAAAACGCCAGCAACGCGGCCTTTTTACGGTTCCTGGCCTTTTGCTGGCCTTTTGCTCA
CATGTTCTTTCCTGCGTTATCCCCTGATTCTGTGGATAACCGTATTACCGCCTTTGAGTGAGCTGATACC
GCTCGCCGCAGCCGAACGACCGAGCGCAGCGAGTCAGTGAGCGAGGAAGCGGAAGAGCGCCCAATACGCA
AACCGCCTCTCCCCGCGCGTTGGCCGATTCATTAATGCAGCTGGCACGACAGGTTTCCCGACTGGAAAGC
GGGCAGTGAGCGCAACGCAATTAATGTGAGTTAGCTCACTCATTAGGCACCCCAGGCTTTACACTTTATG
CTTCCGGCTCGTATGTTGTGTGGAATTGTGAGCGGATAACAATTTCACACAGGAAACAGCTATGACCATG
ATTACGCCAAGCTCTAGCTAGAGGTCGACGGTATACAGACATGATAAGATACATTGATGAGTTTGGACAA
ACCACAACTAGAATGCAGTGAAAAAAATGCTTTATTTGTGAAATTTGTGATGCTATTGCTTTATTTGTAA
CCATTATAAGCTGCAATAAACAAGTTGGGGTGGGCGAAGAACTCCAGCATGAGATCCCCGCGCTGGAGGA
TCATCCAGCCGGCGTCCCGGAAAACGATTCCGAAGCCCAACCTTTCATAGAAGGCGGCGGTGGAATCGAA
ATCTCGTAGTACGTGCTATTCCTTTGCCCTCGGACGAGTGCTGGGGCGTCGGTTTCCACTATCGGCGAGT
ACTTCTACACAGCCATCGGTCCAGACGGCCGCGCTTCTGCGGGCGATTTGTGTACGCCCGACAGTCCCGG
CTCCGGATCGGACGATTGCGTCGCATCGACCCTGCGCCCAAGCTGCATCATCGAAATTGCCGTCAACCAA
GCTCTGATAGAGTTGGTCAAGACCAATGCGGAGCATATACGCCCGGAGCCGCGGCGATCCTGCAAGCTCC
GGATGCCTCCGCTCGAAGTAGCGCGTCTGCTGCTCCATACAAGCCAACCACGGCCTCCAGAAGAAGATGT
TGGCGACCTCGTATTGGGAATCCCCGAACATCGCCTCGCTCCAGTCAATGACCGCTGTTATGCGGCC
